Addgene plasmid #29371: pTH353-SUP45wt
Depositing lab: Tobias von der Haar. Depositing organization: London and South East University Group (LASE). Publication: Decoding accuracy in eRF1 mutants and its correlation with pleiotropic quantitative traits in yeast. Merritt GH, Naemi WR, Mugnier P, Webb HM, Tuite MF, von der Haar T. Nucleic Acids Res. 2010 Sep . 38(16):5479-92. 10.1093/nar/gkq338 PubMed 20444877.
Backbone
  Vector backbone: pRS315
  Backbone size w/o insert (bp): 5976
  Vector type: Yeast Expression
  Selectable markers: LEU2
Growth in bacteria
  Bacterial resistance: Ampicillin, 100 μg/mL
  Growth temperature: 37°C
  Growth strain: DH5alpha
  Copy number: Low Copy
Gene/Insert
  Gene/Insert name: SUP45 gene encoding translation release factor 1 from S. cerevisiae (alt name: eRF1)
  Species: S. cerevisiae (budding yeast)
  Insert size (bp): 2984
  Mutation: Wild type gene including genomic sequence 1432 bp upstream of AUG and 241 bp downstream of stop codon.
  GenBank ID: NM_001178491
  Entrez Gene: SUP45 (a.k.a. YBR143C, SAL4, SUP1, SUP47)
  Cloning method: Restriction Enzyme; 5′ cloning site XbaI (not destroyed); 3′ cloning site HinDiii (not destroyed)
  Sequencing primers: 5′ n/a
Terms and licenses: Academic/Nonprofit Terms; Industry Terms: Not Available to Industry
How to cite: pTH353-SUP45wt was a gift from Tobias von der Haar (Addgene plasmid # 29371 ; http://n2t.net/addgene:29371 ; RRID:Addgene_29371)
