[The description below was written by a language model from this plasmid's Addgene catalogue record and pLannotate feature annotations shown in this document.]
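Description:
pTH353-SUP45wt is a yeast centromeric shuttle plasmid built on the pRS315 backbone and carrying the wild-type SUP45 gene of Saccharomyces cerevisiae, which encodes eukaryotic translation release factor 1 (eRF1). In E. coli it is propagated through a ColE1/pUC-type origin with ampicillin selection from the β-lactamase gene. An f1 origin is also present, which would allow single-stranded DNA production. In yeast the CEN6/ARS element gives stable, low-copy maintenance and segregation, and the LEU2 gene with its own promoter provides selection by leucine prototrophy in leu2 strains.

The insert of about 3 kb is a genomic fragment cloned between the XbaI and HindIII sites of the pBluescript-derived polylinker, interrupting the lacZα region and flanked by the T7 and T3 promoters. It contains the SUP45 coding sequence together with 1432 bp of genomic sequence upstream of the start codon and 241 bp downstream of the stop codon. Expression should therefore depend on the gene's native promoter and terminator regions rather than on a heterologous yeast promoter, although the feature table annotates no yeast promoter for the insert. The upstream flank also includes a small predicted open reading frame from the neighbouring genomic region. No epitope tag or reporter is annotated.

eRF1 recognises the stop codons UAA, UAG and UGA and directs termination of translation. According to the associated publication, the plasmid belongs to a study relating decoding accuracy in eRF1 mutants to quantitative traits in yeast. There it plausibly supplies near-native levels of wild-type eRF1 as a reference for mutant alleles, though the record does not state this role.
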