Features (pLannotate 1.2.2; 23 found; start..end, strand, type, name):
    137..187     +  misc_feature   bom (fragment): basis of mobility region from pBR322
    200..301     +  CDS            NFS1 (fragment): NFS1_YEAST - Also known as SPL1 From Saccharomyces cerevisiae (strain ATCC 204508 / S288c) (Baker's yeast).
    663..1757    -  CDS            LEU2: 3-isopropylmalate dehydrogenase, required for leucine biosynthesis; S. cerevisiae LEU2; yeast auxotrophic marker
   1770..2174    -  promoter       LEU2 promoter: S. cerevisiae LEU2
   2322..2414    -  CDS            YCC1_YEAST (fragment): Protein uncertain: Swiss-Prot protein existence level 5. From Saccharomyces cerevisiae (strain ATCC 204508 / S288c) (Baker's yeast).
   2421..2473    +  misc_feature   bom (fragment): basis of mobility region from pBR322
   2474..2929    -  rep_origin     f1 ori (sequence partly withheld): f1 bacteriophage origin of replication; arrow indicates direction of (+) strand synthesis
   2937..3094    -  CDS            lacZα (fragment): LacZα fragment of β-galactosidase; lacZ fragment
   3097..3115    +  promoter       T7 promoter: promoter for bacteriophage T7 RNA polymerase
   3124..3153    +  misc_feature   MCS (fragment): pBluescript multiple cloning site
   3213..3524    +  CDS            YBZ4_YEAST: Protein predicted: Swiss-Prot protein existence level 4. From Saccharomyces cerevisiae (strain ATCC 204508 / S288c) (Baker's yeast).
   4580..5890    +  CDS            SUP45: ERF1_YEAST - Also known as SAL4, SUP1. Experimental evidence at protein level: Swiss-Prot protein existence level 1. Directs the termination of nascent peptide synthesis (translation) in response to the termination codons UAA, UAG and UGA. From Saccharomyces cerevisiae (strain ATCC 204508 / S288c) (Baker's yeast).
   6132..6173    +  misc_feature   MCS (fragment): pBluescript multiple cloning site
   6186..6204    -  promoter       T3 promoter: promoter for bacteriophage T3 RNA polymerase
   6249..6265    -  protein_bind   lac operator: The lac repressor binds to the lac operator to inhibit transcription in E. coli. This inhibition can be relieved by adding lactose or isopropyl-β-D-thiogalactopyranoside (IPTG). lac repressor encoded by lacI
   6273..6303    -  promoter       lac promoter: promoter for the E. coli lac operon
   6318..6339    -  protein_bind   CAP binding site: CAP binding activates transcription in the presence of cAMP. E. coli catabolite activator protein
   6352..6444    -  CDS            lacI (fragment): lac repressor; lacI; The lac repressor binds to the lac operator to inhibit transcription in E. coli. This inhibition can be relieved by adding lactose or isopropyl-β-D-thiogalactopyranoside (IPTG).
   6627..7215    -  rep_origin     ori: high-copy-number ColE1/pMB1/pBR322/pUC origin of replication
   7386..8246    -  CDS            AmpR: β-lactamase; bla; confers resistance to ampicillin, carbenicillin, and related antibiotics
   8247..8351    -  promoter       AmpR promoter: bla
   8388..8891    +  misc_feature   CEN/ARS: S. cerevisiae CEN6 centromere fused to an autonomously replicating sequence
   8960..35      +  CDS            rop (fragment) (across the origin): Rop protein, which maintains plasmids at low copy number; rop
>Addgene plasmid #29371 | pTH353-SUP45wt | depositor full sequence | sequence record 13741 | Author sequence
TCGCGCGTTTCGGTGATGACGGTGAAAACCTCTGACACATGCAGCTCCCGGAGACGGTCACAGCTTGTCT
GTAAGCGGATGCCGGGAGCAGACAAGCCCGTCAGGGCGCGTCAGCGGGTGTTGGCGGGTGTCGGGGCTGG
CTTAACTATGCGGCATCAGAGCAGATTGTACTGAGAGTGCACCATATCGACTACGTCGTAAGGCCGTTTC
TGACAGAGTAAAATTCTTGAGGGAACTTTCACCATTATGGGAAATGGTTCAAGAAGGTATTGACTTAAAC
TCCATCAAATGGTCAGGTCATTGAGTGTTTTTTATTTGTTGTATTTTTTTTTTTTTAGAGAAAATCCTCC
AATATCAAATTAGGAATCGTAGTTTCATGATTTTCTGTTACACCTAACTTTTTGTGTGGTGCCCTCCTCC
TTGTCAATATTAATGTTAAAGTGCAATTCTTTTTCCTTATCACGTTGAGCCATTAGTATCAATTTGCTTA
CCTGTATTCCTTTACTATCCTCCTTTTTCTCCTTCTTGATAAATGTATGTAGATTGCGTATATAGTTTCG
TCTACCCTATGAACATATTCCATTTTGTAATTTCGTGTCGTTTCTATTATGAATTTCATTTATAAAGTTT
ATGTACAAATATCATAAAAAAAGAGAATCTTTTTAAGCAAGGATTTTCTTAACTTCTTCGGCGACAGCAT
CACCGACTTCGGTGGTACTGTTGGAACCACCTAAATCACCAGTTCTGATACCTGCATCCAAAACCTTTTT
AACTGCATCTTCAATGGCCTTACCTTCTTCAGGCAAGTTCAATGACAATTTCAACATCATTGCAGCAGAC
AAGATAGTGGCGATAGGGTCAACCTTATTCTTTGGCAAATCTGGAGCAGAACCGTGGCATGGTTCGTACA
AACCAAATGCGGTGTTCTTGTCTGGCAAAGAGGCCAAGGACGCAGATGGCAACAAACCCAAGGAACCTGG
GATAACGGAGGCTTCATCGGAGATGATATCACCAAACATGTTGCTGGTGATTATAATACCATTTAGGTGG
GTTGGGTTCTTAACTAGGATCATGGCGGCAGAATCAATCAATTGATGTTGAACCTTCAATGTAGGGAATT
CGTTCTTGATGGTTTCCTCCACAGTTTTTCTCCATAATCTTGAAGAGGCCAAAACATTAGCTTTATCCAA
GGACCAAATAGGCAATGGTGGCTCATGTTGTAGGGCCATGAAAGCGGCCATTCTTGTGATTCTTTGCACT
TCTGGAACGGTGTATTGTTCACTATCCCAAGCGACACCATCACCATCGTCTTCCTTTCTCTTACCAAAGT
AAATACCTCCCACTAATTCTCTGACAACAACGAAGTCAGTACCTTTAGCAAATTGTGGCTTGATTGGAGA
TAAGTCTAAAAGAGAGTCGGATGCAAAGTTACATGGTCTTAAGTTGGCGTACAATTGAAGTTCTTTACGG
ATTTTTAGTAAACCTTGTTCAGGTCTAACACTACCGGTACCCCATTTAGGACCACCCACAGCACCTAACA
AAACGGCATCAACCTTCTTGGAGGCTTCCAGCGCCTCATCTGGAAGTGGGACACCTGTAGCATCGATAGC
AGCACCACCAATTAAATGATTTTCGAAATCGAACTTGACATTGGAACGAACATCAGAAATAGCTTTAAGA
ACCTTAATGGCTTCGGCTGTGATTTCTTGACCAACGTGGTCACCTGGCAAAACGACGATCTTCTTAGGGG
CAGACATAGGGGCAGACATTAGAATGGTATATCCTTGAAATATATATATATATTGCTGAAATGTAAAAGG
TAAGAAAAGTTAGAAAGTAAGACGATTGCTAACCACCTATTGGAAAAAACAATAGGTCCTTAAATAATAT
TGTCAACTTCAAGTATTGTGATGCAAGCATTTAGTCATGAACGCTTCTCTATTCTATATGAAAAGCCGGT
TCCGGCCTCTCACCTTTCCTTTTTCTCCCAATTTTTCAGTTGAAAAAGGTATATGCGTCAGGCGACCTCT
GAAATTAACAAAAAATTTCCAGTCATCGAATTTGATTCTGTGCGATAGCGCCCCTGTGTGTTCTCGTTAT
GTTGAGGAAAAAAATAATGGTTGCTAAGAGATTCGAACTCTTGCATCTTACGATACCTGAGTATTCCCAC
AGTTAACTGCGGTCAAGATATTTCTTGAATCAGGCGCCTTAGACCGCTCGGCCAAACAACCAATTACTTG
TTGAGAAATAGAGTATAATTATCCTATAAATATAACGTTTTTGAACACACATGAACAAGGAAGTACAGGA
CAATTGATTTTGAAGAGAATGTGGATTTTGATGTAATTGTTCCGATTCCATTTTTAATAAGGCAATAATA
TTAGGTATGTGGATATACTAGAAGTTCTCCTCGAGGGTCGATATGCGGTGTGAAATACCGCACAGATGCG
TAAGGAGAAAATACCGCATCAGGAAATTGTAAACGTTAATATTTTGTTAAAATTCGCGTTAAATTTTTGT
TAAATCAGCTCATTTTTTAACCAATAGGCCGAAATCGGCAAAATCCCTTATAAATCAAAAGAATAGACCG
AGATAGGGT
[37 nt withheld, positions 2600-2636]
AAAGAACGTGGACTCCAACGTCAAAGG
[49 nt withheld, positions 2664-2712]
T
[91 nt withheld, positions 2714-2804]
G
[124 nt withheld, positions 2806-2929]
CGCGCCATTCGCCATTCAGGCTGCGCAACTGTTGGGAAGGGCGATCGGTGCGGGCCTCTTCGCTATTACG
CCAGCTGGCGAAGGGGGGATGTGCTGCAAGGCGATTAAGTTGGGTAACGCCAGGGTTTTCCCAGTCACGA
CGTTGTAAAACGACGGCCAGTGAATTGTAATACGACTCACTATAGGGCGAATTGGAGCTCCACCGCGGTG
GCGGCCGCTCTAGACAATACGAAGGAACGATCCCGCGTCAGCAGATGTCACAATTTGATTATTTCATTGT
CACATGCTTTTTGACTCATCCTTCCGCGAAAGGAGAACTTTTTACAATGCCGCCGGCTCTGTTAGCGTAC
CCTTCTACAAGCAGATAGCAGAACAAACACATGATATATTCAAAAGGTGCAATGTCAGAGAACATATATT
GCGCCCCTGTCCTGTAGACATCAGTCATTTTTCGCGGGACTTGAATGGCGCACCATTATCCTATACAGAA
AACATTAAATTTACTGCAAAATTTTGGGCAAACGCTTGGATAGACTATGAATCCGTCATGAAGACACTAC
TTGTAAAATTATATATATCCTTTTTTTTCATGTGCTAGTAAGAATTAGCAACTACTTTCATTCATCTTCG
ACGCAACTTCGAGGAAAGCACCTTTTTACTTGCTGTAGCTCTATTCTCTTCCCCAACCACCTTTTCCTTT
ATTCCAAAATTTTTAAAACTTTTTCTGTTACATTATATAATCTTCTGTCTGAAATGTTTGGATATAACGC
CTCTTGATCCACTTTGTATATGCGTGCTATTTATTTTCAGATTTATAAAGAGTATGAGCGTCATTTACAT
AAATAGCTGAAGTTATTCATGGAAAATACGAAGAGCACGTATGTGAGCCAACAGAACATTTGACGTAAGA
CTCTACAATGTGCCAAGAACTGGACAAGTAGAGGACTGAGAACTTTATTTCAATTCATTGCTCCTTTTTG
GTGGCGCTACCTTTAGCGAAGGTCAATGATGAATGTGCACATGCTGTCGAAACCAAAAAGCAAATTCTAA
CCAACTTCAAAATGACATAGTCATCTGATATTTCTACTCATTATAGATAGTATGGGAGCCTTGAAACGAA
AAGTAAGTAAAAAGCTGGATATGAGCAGTATGAGGTAGACCTTAGCTACATCATTTCCCCCAATAGCTGC
TGCAAATATCTGGTTAAATTTGTGATTCCATGAAGAGGATAACAGACTTGTTAAAAAGCATCCTGTCAAA
ATCTAATTTTTGAAGGGCAGTATTCAATTCATAATTTACTTTAGCTTAGATCCTTCCAATTTATACATGG
TATTATAACCAGATCATAAACTACAATCTGTCGCTACCGCATGTACGAAGAATACTTAAGTCACTTGCTC
TCTCATCATTTGTACATTTTTCAGTAATACCGTTTGATAGCGCCGTCTTTATTACCCGGATTATTCCGTT
GACCCTGAATGAAAAATTTTTTCAGAAATCCAGTGCTAAGCGTCAAATCAATGAAATACATCACTGTATT
TTTAACTGATATACTGTTGGTGTGGCCTTAACGACACCTTTATTTCTTAATTCATTTCGGCTTGTCTCCT
TATTAAGACTACAGAAATAGACAAAGGAAATACTTCAATAATGGATAACGAGGTTGAAAAAAATATTGAG
ATCTGGAAGGTCAAGAAGTTGGTCCAATCTTTAGAAAAAGCTAGAGGTAATGGTACTTCTATGATTTCCT
TAGTTATTCCTCCTAAGGGTCAAATTCCACTGTACCAAAAAATGTTAACAGATGAATATGGTACTGCCTC
GAATATTAAATCTAGGGTTAATCGTCTTTCCGTTTTATCTGCTATCACTTCCACCCAACAAAAGTTGAAG
CTATATAATACTTTGCCCAAGAACGGTTTAGTTTTATATTGTGGTGATATCATCACTGAAGATGGTAAAG
AAAAAAAGGTCACTTTTGACATCGAACCTTACAAACCTATCAACACATCCTTATATTTGTGTGATAACAA
ATTTCATACAGAAGTTCTTTCGGAATTGCTTCAAGCTGACGACAAGTTCGGTTTTATAGTCATGGACGGT
CAAGGTACTTTGTTTGGTTCTGTGTCCGGTAATACGAGAACTGTTTTACATAAATTTACTGTCGATCTGC
CAAAAAAGCATGGTAGAGGTGGTCAATCTGCGCTTCGTTTTGCTCGTTTAAGAGAAGAAAAAAGACATAA
TTATGTGAGAAAGGTCGCCGAAGTTGCTGTTCAAAATTTTATTACTAATGACAAAGTCAATGTTAAGGGT
TTAATTTTAGCTGGTTCTGCTGACTTTAAGACCGATTTGGCTAAATCTGAATTATTCGATCCAAGACTAG
CATGTAAGGTTATTTCCATCGTGGATGTTTCTTATGGTGGTGAAAACGGTTTCAACCAGGCTATCGAACT
TTCTGCCGAAGCGTTGGCCAATGTCAAGTATGTTCAAGAAAAGAAATTATTGGAGGCATATTTTGACGAA
ATTTCCCAGGACACTGGTAAATTCTGTTATGGTATAGATGATACTTTAAAGGCATTGGATTTAGGTGCAG
TCGAAAAATTAATTGTTTTCGAAAATTTGGAAACTATCAGATATACATTTAAAGATGCCGAGGATAATGA
GGTTATAAAATTCGCTGAACCAGAAGCCAAGGACAAGTCGTTTGCTATTGACAAAGCTACCGGCCAAGAA
ATGGACGTTGTCTCCGAAGAACCTTTAATTGAATGGCTAGCAGCTAACTACAAAAACTTCGGTGCTACCT
TGGAATTCATCACAGACAAATCTTCAGAAGGTGCCCAATTTGTCACAGGTTTTGGTGGTATTGGTGCCAT
GCTGCGTTACAAAGTTAATTTTGAACAACTAGTTGATGAATCTGAGGATGAATATTATGACGAAGATGAA
GGATCCGACTATGATTTCATTTAAATAAATAAAAGGGGGAGAAAAAAATCGAATCAAAAAGAATTTAATC
ACTAGATGCCAGATTTAAATTAAATTCGCTTTTAATTTTTTGTACAATATAATATATACTTGGTAAACCT
TTTGCTCTATATTGAGCTAATTCCTTTGTTGAAAGTACATAGTGGGTTTAGAGGACCGTGTATATTACGT
AGAAAATACAGTGAAAGGAGAGTTTCTCTTCAAAAGCCTCGACGGTATCGATAAGCTTATCGATACCGTC
GACCTCGAGGGGGGGCCCGGTACCCAGCTTTTGTTCCCTTTAGTGAGGGTTAATTCCGAGCTTGGCGTAA
TCATGGTCATAGCTGTTTCCTGTGTGAAATTGTTATCCGCTCACAATTCCACACAACATAGGAGCCGGAA
GCATAAAGTGTAAAGCCTGGGGTGCCTAATGAGTGAGGTAACTCACATTAATTGCGTTGCGCTCACTGCC
CGCTTTCCAGTCGGGAAACCTGTCGTGCCAGCTGCATTAATGAATCGGCCAACGCGCGGGGAGAGGCGGT
TTGCGTATTGGGCGCTCTTCCGCTTCCTCGCTCACTGACTCGCTGCGCTCGGTCGTTCGGCTGCGGCGAG
CGGTATCAGCTCACTCAAAGGCGGTAATACGGTTATCCACAGAATCAGGGGATAACGCAGGAAAGAACAT
GTGAGCAAAAGGCCAGCAAAAGGCCAGGAACCGTAAAAAGGCCGCGTTGCTGGCGTTTTTCCATAGGCTC
GGCCCCCCTGACGAGCATCACAAAAATCGACGCTCAAGTCAGAGGTGGCGAAACCCGACAGGACTATAAA
GATACCAGGCGTTCCCCCCTGGAAGCTCCCTCGTGCGCTCTCCTGTTCCGACCCTGCCGCTTACCGGATA
CCTGTCCGCCTTTCTCCCTTCGGGAAGCGTGGCGCTTTCTCAATGCTCACGCTGTAGGTATCTCAGTTCG
GTGTAGGTCGTTCGCTCCAAGCTGGGCTGTGTGCACGAACCCCCCGTTCAGCCCGACCGCTGCGCCTTAT
CCGGTAACTATCGTCTTGAGTCCAACCCGGTAAGACACGACTTATCGCCACTGGCAGCAGCCACTGGTAA
CAGGATTAGCAGAGCGAGGTATGTAGGCGGTGCTACAGAGTTCTTGAAGTGGTGGCCTAACTACGGCTAC
ACTAGAAGGACAGTATTTGGTATCTGCGCTCTGCTGAAGCCAGTTACCTTCGGAAAAAGAGTTGGTAGCT
CTTGATCCGGCAAACAAACCACCGCTGGTAGCGGTGGTTTTTTTGTTTGCAAGCAGCAGATTACGCGCAG
AAAAAAAGGATCTCAAGAAGATCCTTTGATCTTTTCTACGGGGTCTGACGCTCAGTGGAACGAAAACTCA
CGTTAAGGGATTTTGGTCATGAGATTATCAAAAAGGATCTTCACCTAGATCCTTTTAAATTAAAAATGAA
GTTTTAAATCAATCTAAAGTATATATGAGTAAACTTGGTCTGACAGTTACCAATGCTTAATCAGTGAGGC
ACCTATCTCAGCGATCTGTCTATTTCGTTCATCCATAGTTGCCTGACTGCCCGTCGTGTAGATAACTACG
ATACGGGAGGGCTTACCATCTGGCCCCAGTGCTGCAATGATACCGCGAGACCCACGCTCACCGGCTCCAG
ATTTATCAGCAATAAACCAGCCAGCCGGAAGGGCCGAGCGCAGAAGTGGTCCTGCAACTTTATCCGCCTC
CATCCAGTCTATTAATTGTTGCCGGGAAGCTAGAGTAAGTAGTTCGCCAGTTAATAGTTTGCGCAACGTT
GTTGCCATTGCTACAGGCATCGTGGTGTCACGCTCGTCGTTTGGTATGGCTTCATTCAGCTCCGGTTCCC
AACGATCAAGGCGAGTTACATGATCCCCCATGTTGTGAAAAAAAGCGGTTAGCTCCTTCGGTCCTCCGAT
CGTTGTCAGAAGTAAGTTGGCCGCAGTGTTATCACTCATGGTTATGGCAGCACTGCATAATTCTCTTACT
GTCATGCCATCCGTAAGATGCTTTTCTGTGACTGGTGAGTACTCAACCAAGTCATTCTGAGAATAGTGTA
TGCGGCGACCGAGTTGCTCTTGCCCGGCGTCAATACGGGATAATACCGCGCCACATAGCAGAACTTTAAA
AGTGCTCATCATTGGAAAACGTTCTTCGGGGCGAAAACTCTCAAGGATCTTACCGCTGTTGAGATCCAGT
TCGATGTAACCCACTCGTGCACCCAACTGATCTTCAGCATCTTTTACTTTCACCAGCGTTTCTGGGTGAG
CAAAAACAGGAAGGCAAAATGCCGCAAAAAAGGGAATAAGGGCGACACGGAAATGTTGAATACTCATACT
CTTCCTTTTTCAATATTATTGAAGCATTTATCAGGGTTATTGTCTCATGAGCGGATACATATTTGAATGT
ATTTAGAAAAATAAACAAATAGGGGTTCCGCGCACATTTCCCCGAAAAGTGCCACCTGGGTCCTTTTCAT
CACGTGCTATAAAAATAATTATAATTTAAATTTTTTAATATAAATATATAAATTAAAAATAGAAAGTAAA
AAAAGAAATTAAAGAAAAAATAGTTTTTGTTTTCCGAAGATGTAAAAGACTCTAGGGGGATCGCCAACAA
ATACTACCTTTTATCTTGCTCTTCCTGCTCTCAGGTATTAATGCCGAATTGTTTCATCTTGTCTGTGTAG
AAGACCACACACGAAAATCCTGTGATTTTACATTTTACTTATCGTTAATCGAATGTATATCTATTTAATC
TGCTTTTCTTGTCTAATAAATATATATGTAAAGTACGCTTTTTGTTGAAATTTTTTAAACCTTTGTTTAT
TTTTTTTTCTTCATTCCGTAACTCTTCTACCTTCTTTATTTACTTTCTAAAATCCAAATACAAAACATAA
AAATAAATAAACACAGAGTAAATTCCCAAATTATTCCATCATTAAAAGATACGAGGCGCGTGTAAGTTAC
AGGCAAGCGATCCGTCCTAAGAAACCATTATTATCATGACATTAACCTATAAAAATAGGCGTATCACGAG
GCCCTTTCGTC
