>Addgene plasmid #29371 | pTH353-SUP45wt | addgene partial sequence | sequence record 34697 | 29371 with M13R
ACTAAAGGGAACAAAAGCTGGTACCGGGCCCCCCCTCGAGGTCGACGGTATCGATAAGCTTATCGATACC
GTCGAGGCTTTTGAAGAGAAACTCTCCTTTCACTGTATTTTCTACGTAATATACACGGTCCTCTAAACCC
ACTATGTACTTTCAACAAAGGAATTAGCTCAATATAGAGCAAAAGGTTTACCAAGTATATATTATATTGT
ACAAAAAATTAAAAGCGAATTTAATTTAAATCTGGCATCTAGTGATTAAATTCTTTTTGATTCGATTTTT
TTCTCCCCCTTTTATTTATTTAAATGAAATCATAGTCGGATCCTTCATCTTCGTCATAATATTCATCCTC
AGATTCATCAACTAGTTGTTCAAAATTAACTTTGTAACGCAGCATGGCACCAATACCACCAAAACCTGTG
ACAAATTGGGCACCTTCTGAAGATTTGTCTGTGATGAATTCCAAGGTAGCACCGAAGTTTTTGTAGTTAG
CTGCTAGCCATTCAATTAAAGGTTCTTCGGAGACAACGTCCATTTCTTGGCCGGTAGCTTTGTCAATAGC
AAACGACTTGTCCTTGGCTTCTGGTTCAGCGAATTTTATAACCTCATTATCCTCGGCATCTTTAAATGTA
TATCTGATAGTTTCCAAATTTTCGAAAACAATTAATTTTTCGACTGCACCTAAATCCAATGCCTTTAAAG
TATCATCTATACCATAACAGAATTTACCAGTGTCCTGGGAAATTTCGTCAAAATATGCCTCCCATAATTT
CTTTTCTTGAACATACTTGACATTGGCCAACGCTTCGGCAGAAAGTTCGATAGCCTGGTTGAAACCGTTT
TCACCACCATAAGAAACATCCACGATGGAAATAACCTTACATGCTAGTCTTGGATC
